>Addgene plasmid #32106 | pwB3b | depositor full sequence | sequence record 36273 | pwB3b sequence 6433 bps
CCCTGCAGGGCCTGAAATAACCTCTGAAAGAGGAACTTGGTTAGGTACCTGTGGAATGTGTGTCAGTTAG
GGTGTGGAAAGTCCCCAGGCTCCCCAGCAGGCAGAAGTATGCAAAGCATGCATCTCAATTAGTCAGCAAC
CAGGTGTGGAAAGTCCCCAGGCTCCCCAGCAGGCAGAAGTATGCAAAGCATGCATCTCAATTAGTCAGCA
ACCATAGTCCCGCCCCTAACTCCGCCCATCCCGCCCCTAACTCCGCCCAGTTCCGCCCATTCTCCGCCCC
ATGGCTGACTAATTTTTTTTATTTATACAGAGGCCGAGGCCGCCTCGGCCTCTGAGCTATTCCAGAAGTA
GTGAGGAGGCTTTTTTGGAGGCCTAGATCGGTTCTTCTCGGACTGGGACCATAAGGTCAGTACCGTGGGG
TTGTACCAACAAAGCGGGATGGCCCTCGAGCTCTTCAATCCCGACGAATACTACGACATCCTGTTCCCTG
GCGTGAACACCTTCGTGAACAACATCCAGTATCTGGACCCCCGCCACTGGGGACCAAGCCTGTTCGCCAC
AATCAGTCAAGCCCTCTGGCACGTCATCCGCGACGACATCCCCGCCATCACAAGCCAGGAGCTCCAGCGC
CGCACCGAAAGGTTTTTCCGCGATAGTCTCGCAAGATTCCTCGAGGAGACCACATGGACCATCGTGAACG
CACCCGTGAATTTCTACAACTACATCCAAGACTACTACTCCAACCTGAGTCCCATCCGCCCAAGCATGGT
CCGCCAAGTCGCCGAGCGCGAGGGCACACAAGTGAACTTCGGGCACACATATCGCATCGACGACGCCGAT
TCCATCCAGGAGGTCACACAGCGCATGGAACTGCGCAACAAGGAAAACGTGCACAGCGGCGAATTCATCG
AGAAGACCATCGCACCCGGCGGCGCCAACCAGCGCACCGCCCCACAATGGATGCTCCCACTCTTGCTGGG
GCTCTATGGCACCGTGACCCCTGCCCTGGAGGCCTACGAGGACGGGCCAAATCAGAAAAAGCGCCGCGTC
AGTCGCGGGTCAAGTCAGAAGGCAAAGGGCACAAGGGCCTCCGCAAAGACCACCAACAAGCGCCGCTCCC
GGTCGAGCCGCTCATGAGTGCTAGCGGGCCGCTTCGAGCAGACATGATAAGATACATTGATGAGTTTGGA
CAAACCACAACTAGAATGCAGTGAAAAAAATGCTTTATTTGTGAAATTTGTGATGCTATTGCTTTATTTG
TAACCATTATAAGCTGCAATAAACAAGTTAACAACAACAATTGCATTCATTTTATGTTTCAGGTTCAGGG
GGAGGTGTGGGAGGTTTTTTAAAGCAAGTAAAACCTCTACAAATGTGGTAAAATCGATAAGGATCCGGGC
TGGCGTAATAGCGAAGAGGCCCGCACCGATCGCCCTTCCCAACAGTTGCGGTGGAGAAGAGCATGCGTGA
GGCTCCGGTGCCCGTCAGTGGGCAGAGCGCACATCGCCCACAGTCCCCGAGAAGTTGGGGGGAGGGGTCG
GCAATTGAACCGGTGCCTAGAGAAGGTGGCGCGGGGTAAACTGGGAAAGTGATGTCGTGTACTGGCTCCG
CCCTTTTCCCGAGGGTGGGGGAGAACCGTATATAAGTGCAGTAGTCGCTGTGAACGTTCTTTTTCGCAAC
GGGTTTGCCGCCAGAACACAGGTAAGTGCCGTGTGTGGTTCCCGCGGGCCTGGCCTCTTTACGGGTTATG
GCCCTTGCGTGCCTTGAATTACTTCCACCTGGCTGCAGTACGTGATTCTTGATCCCGAGCTTCGGGTTGG
AAGTGGGTGGGAGAGTTCGAGGCCTTGCGCTTAAGGAGCCCCTTCGCCTCGTGCTTGAGTTGAGGCCTGG
CCTGGGCGCTGGGGCCGCCGCGTGCGAATCTGGTGGCACCTTCGCGCCTGTCTCGCTGCTTTCGATAAGT
CTCTAGCCATTTAAAATTTTTGATGACCTGCTGCGACGCTTTTTTTCTGGCAAGATAGTCTTGTAAATGC
GGGCCAAGATCTGCACACTGGTATTTCGGTTTTTGGGGCCGCGGGCGGCGACGGGGCCCGTGCGTCCCAG
CGCACATGTTCGGCGAGGCGGGGCCTGCGAGCGCGGCCACCGAGAATCGGACGGGGGTAGTCTCAAGCTG
GCCGGCCTGCTCTGGTGCCTGGCCTCGCGCCGCCGTGTATCGCCCCGCCCTGGGCGGCAAGGCTGGCCCG
GTCGGCACCAGTTGCGTGAGCGGAAAGATGGCCGCTTCCCGGCCCTGCTGCAGGGAGCTCAAAATGGAGG
ACGCGGCGCTCGGGAGAGCGGGCGGGTGAGTCACCCACACAAAGGAAAAGGGCCTTTCCGTCCTCAGCCG
TCGCTTCATGTGACTCCACGGAGTACCGGGCGCCGTCCAGGCACCTCGATTAGTTCTCGAGCTTTTGGAG
TACGTCGTCTTTAGGTTGGGGGGAGGGGTTTTATGCGATGGAGTTTCCCCACACTGAGTGGGTGGAGACT
GAAGTTAGGCCAGCTTGGCACTTGATGTAATTCTCCTTGGAATTTGCCCTTTTTGAGTTTGGATCTTGGT
TCATTCTCAAGCCTCAGACAGTGGTTCAAAGTTTTTTTCTTCCATTTCAGGTGTCGTGAGGAATTCTCTA
GAGCTTGATCAAACAAGTTTGTACAAAAAAGCAGGCTTCCGGAGCCACCATGGCACCCACAAAGCGCAAG
GGCGAATGCCCCGGCGCCGCCCCAAAGAAACCCAAGGAGCCAGTCCAGGTCCCCAAGTTGCTGATCAAGG
GCGGCGTGGAGGTCCTGGAGGTCAAGACCGGCGTGGACGCCATCACCGAGGTGGAGTGTTTCTTGAACCC
CGAGATGGGCGACCCCGACAACGATCTGCGCGGGTACAGCTTGCGCCTGACCGCCGAGACCGCATTCGAT
TCCGACTCACCCGATCGCAAGATGTTGCCATGCTATTCCACCGCCCGCATCCCACTGCCCAACCTCAACG
AAGACTTGACATGCGGCAACCTGCTGATGTGGGAAGCCGTCACCGTGAAGACCGAAGTCATCGGCATCAC
CTCCATGTTGAATCTGCACGCCGGAAGCCAAAAGGTGCACGAGAACGGCGGCGGGAAGCCCATCCAGGGG
TCAAACTTCCATTTCTTCGCCGTCGGCGGCGATCCACTCGAGATGCAAGGCGTGTTGATGAACTATCGCA
CCAAGTATCCCGAGGGCACCGTGACACCCAAGAACCCAACCGCCCAAAGTCAGGTCATGAACACCGATCA
CAAAGCATATCTCGATAAGAATAACGCCTACCCCGTCGAGTGTTGGATCCCCGATCCATCCAAGAACGAG
AACACCCGCTACTTCGGCACCTATACCGGCGGCGAGAACGTCCCACCCGTGTTGCACGTGACAAATACCG
CCACAACCGTCCTGCTCGACGAGCAAGGCGTCGGCCCACTCTGCAAGGCAGACAGCCTCTACGTCAGCGC
CGCCGACATCTGCGGACTGTTCACCAATTCAAGCGGCACCCAGCAATGGCGCGGGTTGCCCCGCTACTTC
AAAATCAGGCTCCGCAAGCGCAGCGTGAAGAATCCCTATCCAATCAGTTTCCTGCTGTCCGATTTGATCA
ATCGCCGCACACAACGCGTCGACGGCCAGCCCATGTACGGCATGGAAAGCCAAGTCGAAGAAGTGCGCGT
CTTCGACGGGACCGAGCAGTTGCCCGGCGATCCCGACATGATCCGCTACATCGATCGCCAAGGCCAGCTC
CAAACCAAGATGGTCTGAGACTAGTACCCAGCTTTCTTGTACAAAGTGGTTCGATCTAGAATGGCTAGTG
GATCCCCCGGGCTGCAGGAATTCGATATCAAGCTTATCGATAATCAACCTCTGGATTACAAAATTTGTGA
AAGATTGACTGGTATTCTTAACTATGTTGCTCCTTTTACGCTATGTGGATACGCTGCTTTAATGCCTTTG
TATCATGCTATTGCTTCCCGTATGGCTTTCATTTTCTCCTCCTTGTATAAATCCTGGTTGCTGTCTCTTT
ATGAGGAGTTGTGGCCCGTTGTCAGGCAACGTGGCGTGGTGTGCACTGTGTTTGCTGACGCAACCCCCAC
TGGTTGGGGCATTGCCACCACCTGTCAGCTCCTTTCCGGGACTTTCGCTTTCCCCCTCCCTATTGCCACG
GCGGAACTCATCGCCGCCTGCCTTGCCCGCTGCTGGACAGGGGCTCGGCTGTTGGGCACTGACAATTCCG
TGGTGTTGTCGGGGAAATCATCGTCCTTTCCTTGGCTGCTCGCCTGTGTTGCCACCTGGATTCTGCGCGG
GACGTCCTTCTGCTACGTCCCTTCGGCCCTCAATCCAGCGGACCTTCCTTCCCGCGGCCTGCTGCCGGCT
CTGCGGCCTCTTCCGCGTCTTCGCCTTCGCCCTCAGACGAGTCGGATCTCCCTTTGGGCCGCCTCCCCGC
ATCGATACCGTCGGCCCACTGCTCCCTAAACCTGAGCTAGCATTATCCCTAATACCTGCCACCCCACTCT
TAATCAGTGGTGGAAGAACGGTCTCAGAACTGTTTGTTTCAATTGGCCATTTAAGTTTAGTAGTAAAAGA
CTGGTTAATGATAACAATGCATCGTAAAACCTTCAGAAGGAAAGGAGAATGTTTTGTGGACCACTTTGGT
TTTCTTTTTTGCGTGTGGCAGTTTTAAGTTATTAGTTTTTAAAATCAGTACTTTTTAATGGAAACAACTT
GACCAAAAATTTGTCACAGAATTTTGAGACCCATTAAAAAAGTTAAATGAGAAACCTGTGTGTTCCTTTG
GTCAACACCGAGACATTTAGGTGAAAGACATCTAATTCTGGTTTTACGAATCTGGAAACTTCTTGAAAAT
GTAATTCTTGAGTTAACACTTCTGGGTGGAGAATAGGGTTGTTTTCCCCCCACATAATTGGAAGGGGAAG
GAATATCATTTAAAGCTATGGGAGGGTTTCTTTGATTACAACACTGGAGAGAAATGCAGCATGTTGCTGA
TTGCCTGTCACTAAAACAGGCCAAAAACTGAGTCCTTGGGTTGCATAGAAAGCTTCATGTTGCTAAACCA
ATGTTAAGTGAATCTTTGGAAACAAAATGTTTCCAAATTACTGGGATGTGCATGTTGAAACGTGGGTTAA
TTAACTAGCCATGACCAAAATCCCTTAACGTGAGTTTTCGTTCCACTGAGCGTCAGACCCCGTAGAAAAG
ATCAAAGGATCTTCTTGAGATCCTTTTTTTCTGCGCGTAATCTGCTGCTTGCAAACAAAAAAACCACCGC
TACCAGCGGTGGTTTGTTTGCCGGATCAAGAGCTACCAACTCTTTTTCCGAAGGTAACTGGCTTCAGCAG
AGCGCAGATACCAAATACTGTTCTTCTAGTGTAGCCGTAGTTAGGCCACCACTTCAAGAACTCTGTAGCA
CCGCCTACATACCTCGCTCTGCTAATCCTGTTACCAGTGGCTGCTGCCAGTGGCGATAAGTCGTGTCTTA
CCGGGTTGGACTCAAGACGATAGTTACCGGATAAGGCGCAGCGGTCGGGCTGAACGGGGGGTTCGTGCAC
ACAGCCCAGCTTGGAGCGAACGACCTACACCGAACTGAGATACCTACAGCGTGAGCTATGAGAAAGCGCC
ACGCTTCCCGAAGGGAGAAAGGCGGACAGGTATCCGGTAAGCGGCAGGGTCGGAACAGGAGAGCGCACGA
GGGAGCTTCCAGGGGGAAACGCCTGGTATCTTTATAGTCCTGTCGGGTTTCGCCACCTCTGACTTGAGCG
TCGATTTTTGTGATGCTCGTCAGGGGGGCGGAGCCTATGGAAAAACGCCAGCAACGCGGCCTTTTTACGG
TTCCTGGCCTTTTGCTGGCCTTTTGCTCACATGTTCTTAATTAAATTTTTCAAAAGTAGTTGACAATTAA
TCATCGGCATAGTATATCGGCATAGTATAATACGACTCACTATAGGAGGGCCATCATGGCCAAGTTGACC
AGTGCTGTCCCAGTGCTCACAGCCAGGGATGTGGCTGGAGCTGTTGAGTTCTGGACTGACAGGTTGGGGT
TCTCCAGAGATTTTGTGGAGGATGACTTTGCAGGTGTGGTCAGAGATGATGTCACCCTGTTCATCTCAGC
AGTCCAGGACCAGGTGGTGCCTGACAACACCCTGGCTTGGGTGTGGGTGAGAGGACTGGATGAGCTGTAT
GCTGAGTGGAGTGAGGTGGTCTCCACCAACTTCAGGGATGCCAGTGGCCCTGCCATGACAGAGATTGGAG
AGCAGCCCTGGGGGAGAGAGTTTGCCCTGAGAGACCCAGCAGGCAACTGTGTGCACTTTGTGGCAGAGGA
GCAGGACTGAGGATAAGAATTGTAACAAAAAACCCCGCCCCGGCGGGGTTTTTTGTTAATTAA
Features (pLannotate 1.2.2; 16 found; start..end, strand, type, name):
     58..376     +  promoter       SV40 promoter: SV40 enhancer and early promoter
    379..1134    +  CDS            VP2_POVBK (fragment): Experimental evidence at protein level: Swiss-Prot protein existence level 1. Isoform VP4 is a viroporin inducing perforation of cellular membranes to trigger virus progeny release. Forms pores of 3 nm inner diameter. VP4 is expressed about 24 hours after the late structural proteins and is not incorporated into the mature virion (By similarity). From BK polyomavirus (BKPyV) (Human polyomavirus 1).
   1168..1289    -  polyA_signal   SV40 poly(A) signal: SV40 polyadenylation signal
   1312..1380    -  CDS            large T antigen (fragment): large T antigen from SV40 (simian virus 40)
   1399..1450    +  CDS            lacZα (fragment): LacZα fragment of β-galactosidase; lacZ fragment
   1490..1701    +  promoter       EF-1α core promoter: core promoter for human elongation factor EF-1α
   1702..2640    +  intron         EF-1α intron A: intron upstream of the start codon of human EF-1α
   2673..2697    +  protein_bind   attB1: mutant version of attB; recombination site for the Gateway® BP reaction BP Clonase™
   2710..3792    +  CDS            VP1_POVBK: Experimental evidence at protein level: Swiss-Prot protein existence level 1. Forms an icosahedral capsid with a T=7 symmetry and a 50 nm diameter. The capsid is composed of 72 pentamers linked to each other by disulfide bonds and associated with VP2 or VP3 proteins. Interacts with gangliosides GT1b and GD1b containing terminal alpha(2-8)-linked sialic acids on the cell surface to provide virion attachment to target cell. This attachment induces virion internalization predominantly through caveolin-mediated endocytosis and traffics to the endoplasmic reticulum. Inside the endoplasmic reticulum
   3806..3830    -  protein_bind   attB2: mutant version of attB; recombination site for the Gateway® BP reaction BP Clonase™
   3845..3892    +  misc_feature   MCS (fragment): pBluescript multiple cloning site
   3892..4480    +  misc_feature   WPRE: woodchuck hepatitis virus posttranscriptional regulatory element
   4522..5094    +  polyA_signal   EF-1α poly(A) signal: human EF-1α polyadenylation signal
   5265..5853    +  rep_origin     ori: high-copy-number ColE1/pMB1/pBR322/pUC origin of replication
   5939..5986    +  promoter       EM7 promoter: synthetic bacterial promoter&nbsp
   6006..6377    +  CDS            ble: BLE_STRHI - Experimental evidence at protein level: Swiss-Prot protein existence level 1. Binding protein with a strong affinity to the bleomycin family of antibiotics. From Streptoalloteichus hindustanus.
