[The description below was written by a language model from this plasmid's Addgene catalogue record and pLannotate feature annotations shown in this document.]
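Description:
pwB3b is a mammalian expression plasmid built on the pGwf backbone that co-expresses two codon-modified capsid proteins of BK polyomavirus (BKPyV): the major capsid protein VP1 and the minor capsid protein VP3. It is maintained in E. coli through a high-copy ColE1/pUC-type origin. Selection is with Zeocin (bleomycin family), conferred by the Streptoalloteichus hindustanus ble gene under the synthetic bacterial EM7 promoter. The annotated sequence is 6,433 nt.

The two viral genes sit in separate transcription units. VP1 is driven by the human EF-1α core promoter with its intron A, which supports strong constitutive expression. The open reading frame is flanked by attB1 and attB2 sites, indicating that it was introduced by Gateway recombination. It is followed by a WPRE, which enhances transcript stability and expression, and by the human EF-1α polyadenylation signal. The second cassette uses the SV40 enhancer/early promoter to drive a reading frame annotated as a fragment of BKPyV VP2. This is consistent with the catalogue's VP3, since VP3 shares the C-terminal portion of VP2. An SV40 poly(A) signal lies downstream of it, although the table annotates it on the opposite strand. Short remnants of SV40 large T antigen, lacZα and a pBluescript multiple cloning site are also detected and appear to be leftover vector sequence.

The record does not spell out a specific use. Co-expression of VP1 and a minor capsid protein in mammalian cells is the standard way to assemble polyomavirus capsids or reporter pseudovirions, and the associated publication studies polyomavirus infectious entry and glycan receptor usage.
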