Addgene plasmid #32106: pwB3b
Depositing lab: Christopher Buck. Depositing organization: National Cancer Institute (NCI). Publication: Glycosaminoglycans and sialylated glycans sequentially facilitate merkel cell polyomavirus infectious entry. Schowalter RM, Pastrana DV, Buck CB. PLoS Pathog. 2011 Jul;7(7):e1002161. Epub 2011 Jul 28. 10.1371/journal.ppat.1002161 PubMed 21829355.
Backbone
  Vector backbone: pGwf
  Backbone size w/o insert (bp): 5338
  Vector type: Mammalian Expression
Growth in bacteria
  Bacterial resistance: Bleocin (Zeocin), 50 μg/mL
  Growth temperature: 37°C
  Growth strain: DH5alpha
  Copy number: High Copy
Gene/Insert 1
  Gene/Insert name: BKV VP1 (alt names: BK polyomavirus; BKPyV)
  Species: virus
  Insert size (bp): 1088
  Mutation: codon modified
Gene/Insert 2
  Gene/Insert name: BKV VP3
  Species: virus
  Insert size (bp): 760
  Mutation: codon modified
Terms and licenses: Academic/Nonprofit Terms; Industry Terms: Not Available to Industry
Depositor comments: Please consult laboratory website, http://home.ccr.cancer.gov/Lco/plasmids.asp, for more information.
How to cite: pwB3b was a gift from Christopher Buck (Addgene plasmid # 32106 ; http://n2t.net/addgene:32106 ; RRID:Addgene_32106)
