>Addgene plasmid #32106 | pwB3b | addgene partial sequence | sequence record 38699 | EF1a-Fwd
AACGATCTGCGCGGGTACAGCTTGCGCCTGACCGCCGAGACCGCATTCGATTCCGACTCACCCGATCGCA
AGATGTTGCCATGCTATTCCACCGCCCGCATCCCACTGCCCAACCTCAACGAAGACTTGACATGCGGCAA
CCTGCTGATGTGGGAAGCCGTCACCGTGAAGACCGAAGTCATCGGCATCACCTCCATGTTGAATCTGCAC
GCCGGAAGCCAAAAGGTGCACGAGAACGGCGGCGGGAAGCCCATCCAGGGGTCAAACTTCCATTTCTTCG
CCGTCGGCGGCGATCCACTCGAGATGCAAGGCGTGTTGATGAACTATCGCACCAAGTATCCCGAGGGCAC
CGTGACACCCAAGAACCCAACCGCCCAAAGTCAGGTCATGAACACCGATCACAAAGCATATCTCGATAAG
AATAACGCCTACCCCGTCGAGTGTTGGATCCCCGATCCATCCAAGAACGAGAACACCCGCTACTTCGGCA
CCTATACCGGCGGCGAGAACGTCCCACCCGTGTTGCACGTGACAAATACCGCCACAACCGTCCTGCTCGA
CGAGCAAGGCGTCGGCCCACTCTGCAAGGCAGACAGCCTCTACGTCAGCGCCGCCGACATCTGC
