>Addgene plasmid #32106 | pwB3b | addgene partial sequence | sequence record 38701 | EBV-rev 5'-GTGGTTTGTCCAAACTCATC-3'
CCGCTAGCACTCATGAGCGGCTCGACCGGGAGCGGCGCTTGTTGGTGGTCTTTGCGGAGGCCCTTGTGCC
CTTTGCCTTCTGACTTGACCCGCGACTGACGCGGCGCTTTTTCTGATTTGGCCCGTCCTCGTAGGCCTCC
AGGGCAGGGGTCACGGTGCCATAGAGCCCCAGCAAGAGTGGGAGCATCCATTGTGGGGCGGTGCGCTGGT
TGGCGCCGCCGGGTGCGATGGTCTTCTCGATGAATTCGCCGCTGTGCACGTTTTCCTTGTTGCGCAGTTC
CATGCGCTGTGTGACCTCCTGGATGGAATCGGCGTCGTCGATGCGATATGTGTGCCCGAAGTTCACTTGT
GTGCCCTCGCGCTCGGCGACTTGGCGGACCATGCTTGGGCGGATGGGACTCAGGTTGGAGTAGTAGTCTT
GGATGTAGTTGTAGAAATTCACGGGTGCGTTCACGATGGTCCATGTGGTCTCCTCGAGGAATCTTGCGAG
ACTATCGCGGAAAAACCTTTCGGTGCGGCGCTGGAGCTCCTGGCTTGTGATGGCGGGGATGTCGTCGCGG
ATGACGTGCCAGAGGGCTTGACTGATTGTGGCGAACAGGCTTGGTCCCCAGTGGCGGGGGTCCAGATACT
GGATGTTGTTCACGAAGGTGTTCACGCCAGGGAACAGGATGTCGTAGTATTCGTCGGGATTGAAGAGCTC
GAGGGCCATCCCGCTTTGTTGGTACAACCCCACGGTACTGACCTTATGGTCCCAGTCCGAGAAGAACCGA
TCTAGGCCTCCAAAAAAGCCTCCTCACTACTTCTGGAATAGCTCAGAGGCCGA
